>Addgene plasmid #63220 | pFusX1-2 | depositor partial sequence | sequence record 104958 | pFusX1_AAC
AGTCTTAAGCGTCTCCCCCTGAACCTGACCCCGGACCAAGTGGTGGCTATCGCCAGCAACATTGGCGGCA
AGCAAGCGCTCGAAACGGTGCAGCGGCTGTTGCCGGTGCTGTGCCAGGACCATGGCCTGACCCCGGACCA
AGTGGTGGCTATCGCCAGCAACATTGGCGGCAAGCAAGCGCTCGAAACGGTGCAGCGGCTGTTGCCGGTG
CTGTGCCAGGACCATGGCCTGACTCCGGACCAAGTGGTGGCTATCGCCAGCCACGATGGCGGCAAGCAAG
CGCTCGAAACGGTGCAGCGGCTGTTGCCGGTGCTGTGCCAGGACCATGGCCTGACGAGACGTC
