>Addgene plasmid #63220 | pFusX1-2 | depositor partial sequence | sequence record 104959 | FusX1
CGTCTCCCCCTGACCCCGGACCAAGTGGTGGCTATCGAGACCGGCGCCGCTACGGGCGCGTCCCATTCGC
CATTCAGGCTGCGCAACTGTTGGGAAGGGCGATCGGTGCGGGCTCTTCGCTATTACGCCAGCTGGCGAAA
GGGGGATGTGCTGCAAGGCGATTAAGTTGGGAACGCCAGGGTTTTCCCAGTCACGACGTTGTAAAACGAC
GGCCAGTGAGCGCGCGTAATCGACTCACTATAGGGCGAATTGGGTACCGGGCCCCCCCTCGAGGTCCTCC
AGCTTTTGTTCCCTTTAGTGAGGGTTAATTGCGCGCTTGGCGTAATCATGGTCATAGCTGTTTCCTGTGT
GAAATTGTTATCCGCTCACAATTCCACACAACATACGAGCCGGAAGCATAAAGTGTAAAGCCTGGGGTGC
CTAATGAGTGAGCTAACTCACATTAATTGCGTTGCGCTCACTGCCCGCTTTCCACCGGTGGTCTCTGGCG
GCAAGCAAGCGCTCGAAACGGTGCAGCGGCTGTTGCCGGTGCTGTGCCAGGACCATGGCCTGACGAGACG
TCTAGACCAGCCAGGACAGAAATGCCTCGACTTCGCTGCTACCCAAGGTTGCCGGGTGACGCACACCGTG
GAAACGGATGAAGGCACGAACCCAGTGGACATAAGCCTGTTCGGTTCGTAAGCTGTAATGCAAGTAGCGT
ATGCGCTCACGCAACTGGTCCAGAACCTTGACCGAACGCAGCGGTGGTAACGGCGCAGTGGCGGTTTTCA
TGGCTTGTTATGACTGTTTTTTTGGGGTACAGTCTATGCCTCGGGCATCCAAGCAGCAAGCGCGTTACGC
CGTGGGTCGATGTTTGATGTTATGGAGCAGCAACGATGTTACGCAGCAGGGCAGTCGCCCTAAAACAAAG
TTAAACATTATGAGGGAAGCGGTGATCGCCGAAGTATCGACTCAACTATCAGAGGTAGTTGGCGTCATCG
AGCGCCATCTCGAACCGACGTTGCTGGCCGTACATTTGTACGGCTCCGCAGTGGATGGCGGCCTGAAGCC
ACACAGTGATATTGATTTGCTGGTTACGGTGACCGTAAGGCTTGATGAAACAACGCGGCGAGCTTTGATC
AACGACCTTTTGGAAACTTCGGCTTCCCCTGGAGAGAGCGAGATTCTCCGCGCTGTAGAAGTCACCATTG
TTGTGCACGACGACATCATTCCGTGGCGTTATCCAGCTAAGCGCGAACTGCAATTTGGAGAATGGCAGCG
CAATGACATTCTTGCAGGTATCTTCGAGCCAGCCACGATCGACATTGATCTGGCTATCTTGCTGACAAAA
GCAAGAGAACATAGCGTTGCCTTGGTAGGTCCAGCGGCGGAGGAACTCTTTGATCCGGTTCCTGAACAGG
ATCTATTTGAGGCGCTAAATGAAACCTTAACGCTATGGAACTCGCCGCCCGACTGGGCTGGCGATGAGCG
AAATGTAGTGCTTACGTTGTCCCGCATTTGGTACAGCGCAGTAACCGGCAAAATCGCGCCGAAGGATGTC
GCTGCCGACTGGGCAATGGAGCGCCTGCCGGCCCAGTATCAGCCCGTCATACTTGAAGCTAGACAGGCTT
ATCTTGGACAAGAAGAAGATCGCTTGGCCTCGCGCGCAGATCAGTTGGAAGAATTTGTCCACTACGTGAA
AGGCGAGATCACCAAGGTAGTCGGCAAATAACCCTCGAGCCACCCATGACCAAAATCCCTTAACGTGAGT
TACGCGTCGTTCCACTGAGCGTCAGACCCCGTAGAAAAGATCAAAGGATCTTCTTGAGATCCTTTTTTTC
TGCGCGTAATCTGCTGCTTGCAAACAAAAAAACCACCGCTACCAGCGGTGGTTTGTTTGCCGGATCAAGA
GCTACCAACTCTTTTTCCGAAGGTAACTGGCTTCAGCAGAGCGCAGATACCAAATACTGTCCTTCTAGTG
TAGCCGTAGTTAGGCCACCACTTCAAGAACTCTGTAGCACCGCCTACATACCTCGCTCTGCTAATCCTGT
TACCAGTGGCTGCTGCCAGTGGCGATAAGTCGTGTCTTACCGGGTTGGACTCAAGACGATAGTTACCGGA
TAAGGCGCAGCGGTCGGGCTGAACGGGGGGTTCGTGCACACAGCCCAGCTTGGAGCGAACGACCTACACC
GAACTGAGATACCTACAGCGTGAGCATTGAGAAAGCGCCACGCTTCCCGAAGGGAGAAAGGCGGACAGGT
ATCCGGTAAGCGGCAGGGTCGGAACAGGAGAGCGCACGAGGGAGCTTCCAGGGGGAAACGCCTGGTATCT
TTATAGTCCTGTCGGGTTTCGCCACCTCTGACTTGAGCGTCGATTTTTGTGATGCTCGTCAGGGGGGCGG
AGCCTATGGAAAAACGCCAGCAACGCGGCCTTTTTACGGTTCCTGGCCTTTTGCTGGCCTTTTGCTCACA
TGTTCTTTCCTGCGTTATCCCCTGATTCTGTGGATAACCGTATTACCGCCTTTGAGTGAGCTGATACCGC
TCGCCGCAGCCGAACGACCGAGCGCAGCGAGTCAGTGAGCGAGGAAGCGGAAGAGCGCCCAATACGCAAA
CCGCCTCTCCCCGCGCGTTGGCCGATTCATTAATGCAGCTGGCACGACAGGTTTCCCGACTGGAAAGCGG
GCAGTGAGCGCAACGCAATTAATACGCGTACCGCTAGCCAGGAAGAGTTTGTAGAAACGCAAAAAGGCCA
TCCGTCAGGATGGCCTTCTGCTTAGTTTGATGCCTGGCAGTTTATGGCGGGCGTCCTGCCCGCCACCCTC
CGGGCCGTTGCTTCACAACGTTCAAATCCGCTCCCGGCGGATTTGTCCTACTCAGGAGAGCGTTCACCGA
CAAACAACAGATAAAACGAAAGGCCCAGTCTTCCGACTGAGCCTTTCGTTTTATTTGATGCCTGGCAGTT
CCCTACTCTCGCGTTAACGCTAGCATGGATGTTTTCCCAGTCACGACGTTGTAAAACGACGGCCAGTCTT
AAG
