>Addgene plasmid #63220 | pFusX1-2 | addgene partial sequence | sequence record 111101 | pCR8_R1 5'-cgaaccgaacaggcttatgt-3'
CGTCACCCGGCAACCTTGGGTAGCAGCGAAGTCGAGGCATTTCTGTCCTGGCTGGTCTAGACGTCTCGTC
AGGCCATGGTCCTGGCACAGCACCGGCAACAGCCGCTGCACCGTTTCGAGCGCTTGCTTGCCGCCATCGT
GGCTGGCGATAGCCACCACTTGGTCCGGAGTCAGGCCATGGTCCTGGCACAGCACCGGCAACAGCCGCTG
CACCGTTTCGAGCGCTTGCTTGCCGCCAATGTTGCTGGCGATAGCCACCACTTGGTCCGGGGTCAGGCCA
TGGTCCTGGCACAGCACCGGCAACAGCCGCTGCACCGTTTCGAGCGCTTGCTTGCCGCCAATGTTGCTGG
CGATAGCCACCACTTGGTCCGGGGTCAGGTTCAGGGGGAGACGCTTAAGACTGGCCGTCGTTTTACAACG
TCGTGACTGGGAAAACATCCATGCTAGCGTTAACGCGAGAGTAGGGAACTGCCAGGCATCAAATAAAACG
AAAGGCTCAGTCGGAAGACTGGGCCTTTCGTTTTATCTGTTGTTTGTCGGTGAACGCTCTCCTGAGTAGG
ACAAATCCGCCGGGAGCGGATTTGAACGTTGTGAAGCAACGGCCCGGAAGGGGTGG
