[The description below was written by a language model from this plasmid's Addgene catalogue record.]
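Description:
pFusX1-2 is a bacterial library plasmid from the FusX TALE assembly system, a kit designed for rapid one-step construction of TALE arrays for genome engineering. It is built on the FusX1 backbone (about 3.0 kb without insert), is maintained at high copy number in standard E. coli cloning strains, and is selected with spectinomycin. The record does not list the origin of replication or any other backbone features, and no feature table is available. The pCR8-named sequencing primers hint at a pCR8-type cloning vector, but the record does not confirm this.

The payload is a synthetic pre-assembled trimer of TALE repeats carrying the repeat-variable diresidues NI, NI and HD, which under the standard TALE recognition code specify the bases A, A and C, as reflected in the alternate name X1_AAC. This trimer occupies RVD positions 1 to 3 of a final TALE DNA-binding array. It was inserted through BsaI sites that were destroyed during cloning, as is typical of Golden Gate-style construction with type IIS enzymes, which cut outside their recognition sequence and allow ordered, seamless joining of fragments.

There is no promoter or expression cassette described, and the plasmid is not meant to be expressed on its own. It serves as one component of a set of position-specific trimer plasmids: a user picks the plasmid matching the first three bases of the target sequence and combines it with modules for later positions to build a full-length TALEN or other TALE fusion in a receiving vector.
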