Addgene plasmid #63220: pFusX1-2
Purpose: Encodes RVD positions 1-3 in TALEN assembly
Depositing lab: Stephen Ekker. Depositing organization: Mayo Foundation for Medical Education and Research. Publication: FusX: A rapid one-step TALE assembly system for genome science. Ma AC, McNulty MS, Tanya PL, Jarryd CM, Martinez-Galvez G, Argue DP, Lee HB, Urban MD, Bullard CE, Blackburn PR, Man TK, Clark KJ, Ekker SC. Hum Gene Ther. 2016 Jun;27(6):451-63. doi: 10.1089/hum.2015.172 PubMed 26854857.
Backbone
  Vector backbone: FusX1
  Backbone size w/o insert (bp): 3013
  Vector type: TALEN
Growth in bacteria
  Bacterial resistance: Spectinomycin, 50 μg/mL
  Growth temperature: 37°C
  Growth strain: DH5alpha
  Copy number: High Copy
Gene/Insert
  Gene/Insert name: NI NI HD (alt name: X1_AAC)
  Species: Synthetic
  Mutation: none
  Cloning method: Restriction Enzyme; 5′ cloning site BsaI (destroyed during cloning); 3′ cloning site BsaI (destroyed during cloning)
  Sequencing primers: 5′ pCR8_F1; 3′ pCR8_R1
Terms and licenses: Academic/Nonprofit Terms; Industry Terms: Not Available to Industry
How to cite: pFusX1-2 was a gift from Stephen Ekker (Addgene plasmid # 63220 ; http://n2t.net/addgene:63220 ; RRID:Addgene_63220)
